>Addgene plasmid #233820 | pWN080 | addgene full sequence | sequence record 469359 | Addgene NGS Result
TCGGTCTCATTCTGGAGGTGGCAGCGCCGGCTCTGGAGGCAAGAAGAAGGGAAGCGTTGTTATCGTCGGA
AGGATTAACCTGAGCGGTGATACGGCTTACGCACAGCAGACTAGAGGCGAAGAGGGGTGCCAAGAGACAT
CTCAAACAGGTAGGGACAAAAATCAAGTTGAAGGCGAGGTGCAAATCGTGTCAACGGCGACGCAAACATT
CCTTGCTACAAGCATAAACGGCGTTCTGTGGACCGTATACCACGGTGCTGGCACAAGAACCATAGCAAGT
CCCAAAGGGCCAGTCACACAGATGTACACTAATGTAGATAAGGACCTTGTCGGCTGGCAGGCGCCTCAGG
GAAGCAGAAGTTTAACACCATGCACATGTGGCTCCAGCGACCTATATCTTGTTACACGTCATGCTGATGT
GATACCAGTACGTAGAAGGGGGGACTCAAGGGGATCTTTGCTTTCACCACGTCCAATCTCATACTTGAAG
GGTAGCGCAGGTGGCCCCCTTTTATGTCCCGCAGGACATGCGGTTGGGATCTTTCGTGCAGCAGTTTCAA
CTAGAGGTGTTGCGAAAGCTGTTGATTTTATTCCTGTTGAGTCATTAGAAACCACTATGAGGAGTCCAGG
ATCCTGAGACCAGACCAATAAAAAACGCCCGGCGGCAACCGAGCGTTCTGAACAAATCCAGATGGAGTTC
TGAGGTCATTACTGGATCTATCAACAGGAGTCCAAGCGAGCTCGATATCAAATTACGCCCCGCCCTGCCA
CTCATCGCAGTACTGTTGTAATTCATTAAGCATTCTGCCGACATGGAAGCCATCACAAACGGCATGATGA
ACCTGAATCGCCAGCGGCATCAGCACCTTGTCGCCTTGCGTATAATATTTGCCCATGGTGAAAACGGGGG
CGAAGAAGTTGTCCATATTGGCCACGTTTAAATCAAAACTGGTGAAACTCACCCAGGGATTGGCTGAAAC
GAAAAACATATTCTCAATAAACCCTTTAGGGAAATAGGCCAGGTTTTCACCGTAACACGCCACATCTTGC
GAATATATGTGTAGAAACTGCCGGAAATCGTCGTGGTATTCACTCCAGAGCGATGAAAACGTTTCAGTTT
GCTCATGGAAAACGGTGTAACAAGGGTGAACACTATCCCATATCACCAGCTCACCGTCTTTCATTGCCAT
ACGAAATTCCGGATGAGCATTCATCAGGCGGGCAAGAATGTGAATAAAGGCCGGATAAAACTTGTGCTTA
TTTTTCTTTACGGTCTTTAAAAAGGCCGTAATATCCAGCTGAACGGTCTGGTTATAGGTACATTGAGCAA
CTGACTGAAATGCCTCAAAATGTTCTTTACGATGCCATTGGGATATATCAACGGTGGTATATCCAGTGAT
TTTTTTCTCCATTTTAGCTTCCTTAGCTCCTGAAAATCTCGATAACTCAAAAAATACGCCCGGTAGTGAT
CTTATTTCATTATGGTGAAAGTTGGAACCTCTTACGTGCCCGATCAATCATGACCAAAATCCCTTAACGT
GAGTTTTCGTTCCACTGAGCGTCAGACCCCGTAGAAAAGATCAAAGGATCTTCTTGAGATCCTTTTTTTC
TGCGCGTAATCTGCTGCTTGCAAACAAAAAAACCACCGCTACCAGCGGTGGTTTGTTTGCCGGATCAAGA
GCTACCAACTCTTTTTCCGAAGGTAACTGGCTTCAGCAGAGCGCAGATACCAAATACTGTTCTTCTAGTG
TAGCCGTAGTTAGGCCACCACTTCAAGAACTCTGTAGCACCGCCTACATACCTCGCTCTGCTAATCCTGT
TACCAGTGGCTGCTGCCAGTGGCGATAAGTCGTGTCTTACCGGGTTGGACTCAAGACGATAGTTACCGGA
TAAGGCGCAGCGGTCGGGCTGAACGGGGGGTTCGTGCACACAGCCCAGCTTGGAGCGAACGACCTACACC
GAACTGAGATACCTACAGCGTGAGCTATGAGAAAGCGCCACGCTTCCCGAAGGGAGAAAGGCGGACAGGT
ATCCGGTAAGCGGCAGGGTCGGAACAGGAGAGCGCACGAGGGAGCTTCCAGGGGGAAACGCCTGGTATCT
TTATAGTCCTGTCGGGTTTCGCCACCTCTGACTTGAGCGTCGATTTTTGTGATGCTCGTCAGGGGGGCGG
AGCCTATGGAAAAACGCCAGCAACGCGGCCTTTTTACGGTTCCTGGCCTTTTGCTGGCCTTTTGCTCACA
TGTTCTTTCCTGCGTTATCCCCTGATTCTGTGGATAACCGTAG
Features (pLannotate 1.2.2; 5 found; start..end, strand, type, name):
     92..688     +  CDS            POLG_HCVJ1 (fragment): Experimental evidence at protein level: Swiss-Prot protein existence level 1. [RNA-directed RNA polymerase]: RNA-dependent RNA polymerase that performs primer-template recognition and RNA synthesis during viral replication. From Hepatitis C virus genotype 1b (isolate HC-J1) (HCV).
    648..682     -  terminator     lambda t0 terminator: minimal transcription terminator from phage lambda (Scholtissek and Grosse, 1987)
    756..1412    -  CDS            cat: CAT_ECOLX - Experimental evidence at protein level: Swiss-Prot protein existence level 1. This enzyme is an effector of chloramphenicol resistance in bacteria. From Escherichia coli. This protein is used as a marker in many commonly used cloning vectors, such as pACYC184.
   1413..1510    -  promoter       cat promoter: promoter of the E. coli cat gene encoding chloramphenicol acetyltransferase
   1594..2182    +  rep_origin     ori: high-copy-number ColE1/pMB1/pBR322/pUC origin of replication
