[The description below was written by a language model from this plasmid's Addgene catalogue record and pLannotate feature annotations shown in this document.]
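Description:
pWN080 is a small (about 2.3 kb) part plasmid for the MoClo Yeast Toolkit (YTK) Golden Gate assembly system, built in the pYTK001 part-entry backbone. It is catalogued as a yeast expression vector, but the annotated features show only bacterial maintenance elements: a high-copy ColE1/pUC-type origin of replication and a chloramphenicol acetyltransferase (cat) gene with its own promoter, which gives chloramphenicol selection in E. coli. No yeast origin, yeast marker, promoter or yeast terminator is annotated. This fits a storage plasmid that donates a single part rather than one that expresses it directly.

The payload is a type 3B part named Linker-NS3a. In the YTK scheme, type 3 positions hold coding sequences, and the 3B subtype is the downstream half of a split coding-sequence slot, so this part is meant to be fused in frame behind a 3A part. The linker sits between the two domains. The feature table identifies an approximately 600 bp coding region matching a fragment of the hepatitis C virus genotype 1b polyprotein. That agrees with an NS3-protease-derived domain, even though the automated annotation text describes the polyprotein's polymerase function. The catalogue gives the insert species as S. cerevisiae, which presumably refers to the intended host rather than to the origin of the sequence. A lambda t0 terminator annotated on the opposite strand overlaps the end of this region and probably belongs to the backbone adjacent to the cat cassette.

The record places the part among "NS3 systems" in a standardized set of MoClo-compatible inducible promoter systems for tunable gene expression in yeast. The specific fusion partners and inducing ligands are not stated.
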