Addgene plasmid #233820: pWN080
Purpose: MoClo-YTK; type3B; NS3 systems; Linker-NS3a
Depositing lab: Jeff Hasty. Depositing organization: University of California, San Diego (UCSD). Publication: A Standardized Set of MoClo-Compatible Inducible Promoter Systems for Tunable Gene Expression in Yeast. O'Laughlin R, Tran Q, Lezia A, Ngamkanjanarat W, Emmanuele P, Hao N, Hasty J. ACS Synth Biol. 2024 Jan 19;13(1):85-102. doi: 10.1021/acssynbio.3c00184. Epub 2023 Dec 11. PubMed 38079574.
Backbone
  Vector backbone: pYTK001
  Vector type: Yeast Expression
Growth in bacteria
  Bacterial resistance: Chloramphenicol, 25 μg/mL
  Growth temperature: 37°C
  Growth strain: DH5alpha
  Copy number: High Copy
Gene/Insert
  Gene/Insert name: Linker-NS3a
  Species: S. cerevisiae (budding yeast)
  Cloning method: Golden Gate
Terms and licenses: Academic/Nonprofit Terms; Industry Terms: Not Available to Industry
How to cite: pWN080 was a gift from Jeff Hasty (Addgene plasmid # 233820 ; http://n2t.net/addgene:233820 ; RRID:Addgene_233820)
